Addgene plasmid #157169: pD649-HAsp-TNFSF15-COMP5AP-AviTag-9xHis
Purpose: Mammalian expression of cell-surface protein extracellular domain fused to COMP5AP-AviTag-9xHis. Protein is secreted from cells.
Depositing lab: Chris Garcia. Depositing organization: Stanford University. Publication: A Human IgSF Cell-Surface Interactome Reveals a Complex Network of Protein-Protein Interactions. Wojtowicz WM, Vielmetter J, Fernandes RA, Siepe DH, Eastman CL, Chisholm GB, Cox S, Klock H, Anderson PW, Rue SM, Miller JJ, Glaser SM, Bragstad ML, Vance J, Lam AW, Lesley SA, Zinn K, Garcia KC. Cell. 2020 Aug 20;182(4):1027-1043.e17. doi: 10.1016/j.cell.2020.07.025. PubMed 32822567.
Backbone
  Vector backbone: pD649
  Backbone size w/o insert (bp): 7153
  Vector type: Mammalian Expression
Growth in bacteria
  Bacterial resistance: Ampicillin, 100 μg/mL
  Growth temperature: 37°C
  Growth strain: DH5alpha
  Copy number: High Copy
Gene/Insert
  Gene/Insert name: TNFSF15 (alt name: TNF15)
  Species: H. sapiens (human)
  Insert size (bp): 585
  Entrez Gene: TNFSF15 (a.k.a. TL1, TL1A, TNLG1B, VEGI, VEGI192A)
  Promoter: CMV/SP6
  Tag / fusion protein: COMP5AP-AviTag-9xHis (C terminal on backbone)
  Cloning method: Restriction Enzyme; 5′ cloning site GCGGCCGC (not destroyed); 3′ cloning site GGCGCGCC (not destroyed)
  Sequencing primers: 5′ ATTTAGGTGACACTATAG; 3′ CGTCGCACTCCATCACGGTG
Resource information
  A portion of this plasmid was derived from a plasmid made by: synthesis by ThermoFisher
Terms and licenses: Academic/Nonprofit Terms; Industry Terms: Not Available to Industry
Depositor comments: Some plasmids in this collection may have an IS4-like element ISVsa5 family transposase upstream of the CMV promoter.
How to cite: pD649-HAsp-TNFSF15-COMP5AP-AviTag-9xHis was a gift from Chris Garcia (Addgene plasmid # 157169 ; http://n2t.net/addgene:157169 ; RRID:Addgene_157169)
