[The description below was written by a language model from this plasmid's Addgene catalogue record and pLannotate feature annotations shown in this document.]
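Description:
pD649-HAsp-TNFSF15-COMP5AP-AviTag-9xHis is a mammalian expression plasmid built on the pD649 backbone for secreted production of a tagged extracellular domain of human TNFSF15 (also known as TL1A or VEGI). It is propagated in E. coli as a high-copy plasmid through a ColE1/pUC-type origin and selected with ampicillin via the β-lactamase gene. The annotation also shows a separate SV40 promoter/EM7 promoter cassette driving a puromycin N-acetyltransferase sequence followed by an SV40 polyadenylation signal, which could allow puromycin selection in mammalian cells, although the record does not describe that use. Small remnants of KanR, lacZα, ble and an f1 origin are annotated only as fragments. The depositor notes that some plasmids in this collection may carry an IS4-like transposase element upstream of the CMV promoter; none is annotated here.

The expression unit is driven by the CMV enhancer and immediate-early promoter with a partial CMV intron A. A downstream SP6 promoter could support in vitro transcription and serves as a sequencing primer site. The open reading frame begins with a secretion signal, named HAsp in the construct name but annotated by similarity as an immunoglobulin heavy-chain signal sequence fragment. The 585 bp TNFSF15 segment is cloned between retained NotI and AscI sites. It is fused at its C terminus to the coiled-coil pentamerisation domain of rat cartilage oligomeric matrix protein, then human placental alkaline phosphatase, an AviTag for enzymatic biotinylation and a polyhistidine tag (9xHis by name, annotated as 8xHis), ending at a bGH polyadenylation signal.

Pentamerisation increases binding avidity, while alkaline phosphatase provides an enzymatic readout. This fits the construct's origin in a screen for extracellular interactions among human cell-surface proteins.
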