Features (pLannotate 1.2.2; 24 found; start..end, strand, type, name):
    119..143     -  CDS            KanR (fragment): aminoglycoside phosphotransferase; aph(3')-Ia; confers resistance to kanamycin
    254..842     +  rep_origin     ori: high-copy-number ColE1/pMB1/pBR322/pUC origin of replication
   1067..1084    +  terminator     rrnB T2 terminator (fragment): transcription terminator T2 from the E. coli rrnB gene
   1109..1128    -  CDS            lacZα (fragment): LacZα fragment of β-galactosidase; lacZ fragment
   1584..1600    +  protein_bind   lac operator: The lac repressor binds to the lac operator to inhibit transcription in E. coli. This inhibition can be relieved by adding lactose or isopropyl-β-D-thiogalactopyranoside (IPTG). lac repressor encoded by lacI
   1843..2146    +  enhancer       CMV enhancer: human cytomegalovirus immediate early enhancer
   2147..2350    +  promoter       CMV promoter: human cytomegalovirus (CMV) immediate early promoter
   2486..2529    +  intron         CMV intron (fragment): modified intron A from human cytomegalovirus
   2581..2599    +  promoter       SP6 promoter: promoter for bacteriophage SP6 RNA polymerase
   2603..2640    +  CDS            IgH signal sequence (fragment): signal sequence from the mouse immunoglobulin heavy chain variable region
   2749..3333    +  CDS            TNFSF15 (fragment): TNF15_HUMAN - Also known as TL1, VEGI. Experimental evidence at protein level: Swiss-Prot protein existence level 1. Receptor for TNFRSF25 and TNFRSF6B. Mediates activation of NF-kappa-B. Inhibits vascular endothelial growth and angiogenesis (in vitro). Promotes activation of caspases and apoptosis. From Homo sapiens (Human).
   3430..3609    +  CDS            Comp (fragment): COMP_RAT - Experimental evidence at protein level: Swiss-Prot protein existence level 1. May play a role in the structural integrity of cartilage via its interaction with other extracellular matrix proteins such as the collagens and fibronectin. Can mediate the interaction of chondrocytes with the cartilage extracellular matrix through interaction with cell surface integrin receptors. Could play a role in the pathogenesis of osteoarthritis. Potent suppressor of apoptosis in both primary chondrocytes and transformed cells. Suppresses apoptosis by blocking the activation of caspase-3 and by indu
   3597..5049    +  CDS            SEAP (fragment): secreted alkaline phosphatase from human placenta The natural enzyme has a C-terminal transmembrane sequence that is replaced by a GPI anchor.
   5074..5115    +  CDS            AviTag™ (fragment): peptide tag that allows for enzymatic biotinylation
   5119..5142    +  CDS            8xHis: 8xHis affinity tag
   5288..5399    +  polyA_signal   bGH poly(A) signal: bovine growth hormone polyadenylation signal
   5400..5508    +  rep_origin     f1 ori (fragment): f1 bacteriophage origin of replication; arrow indicates direction of (+) strand synthesis
   5522..5851    +  promoter       SV40 promoter: SV40 enhancer and early promoter
   5899..5946    +  promoter       EM7 promoter: synthetic bacterial promoter&nbsp
   5965..6564    +  CDS            PuroR (fragment): puromycin N-acetyltransferase; pac from Streptomyces; confers resistance to puromycin
   6574..6699    +  CDS            ble (fragment): BLE_KLEPN - Experimental evidence at protein level: Swiss-Prot protein existence level 1. Binding protein with a strong affinity to the bleomycin family of antibiotics. Binds to CL990; an antimitotic-antibiotic compound. From Klebsiella pneumoniae.
   6694..6815    +  polyA_signal   SV40 poly(A) signal: SV40 polyadenylation signal
   6868..7728    -  CDS            AmpR: β-lactamase; bla; confers resistance to ampicillin, carbenicillin, and related antibiotics
   7731..89      -  promoter       AmpR promoter (fragment) (across the origin): bla
>Addgene plasmid #157169 | pD649-HAsp-TNFSF15-COMP5AP-AviTag-9xHis | depositor full sequence | sequence record 303447 | Full Sequence
TTTCAATATTATTGAAGCATTTATCAGGGTTATTGTCTCATGAGCGGATACATATTTGAATGTATTTAGA
AAAATAAACAAATAGGGGTCAGTGTTACAACCAATTAACCAATTCTGAACATTATCGCGAGCCCATTTAT
ACCTGAATATGGCTCATAACACCCCTTGCTCATGACCAAAATCCCTTAACGTGAGTTACGCGCGCGTCGT
TCCACTGAGCGTCAGACCCCGTAGAAAAGATCAAAGGATCTTCTTGAGATCCTTTTTTTCTGCGCGTAAT
CTGCTGCTTGCAAACAAAAAAACCACCGCTACCAGCGGTGGTTTGTTTGCCGGATCAAGAGCTACCAACT
CTTTTTCCGAAGGTAACTGGCTTCAGCAGAGCGCAGATACCAAATACTGTTCTTCTAGTGTAGCCGTAGT
TAGCCCACCACTTCAAGAACTCTGTAGCACCGCCTACATACCTCGCTCTGCTAATCCTGTTACCAGTGGC
TGCTGCCAGTGGCGATAAGTCGTGTCTTACCGGGTTGGACTCAAGACGATAGTTACCGGATAAGGCGCAG
CGGTCGGGCTGAACGGGGGGTTCGTGCACACAGCCCAGCTTGGAGCGAACGACCTACACCGAACTGAGAT
ACCTACAGCGTGAGCTATGAGAAAGCGCCACGCTTCCCGAAGGGAGAAAGGCGGACAGGTATCCGGTAAG
CGGCAGGGTCGGAACAGGAGAGCGCACGAGGGAGCTTCCAGGGGGAAACGCCTGGTATCTTTATAGTCCT
GTCGGGTTTCGCCACCTCTGACTTGAGCGTCGATTTTTGTGATGCTCGTCAGGGGGGCGGAGCCTATGGA
AAAACGCCAGCAACGCGGCCTTTTTACGGTTCCTGGCCTTTTGCTGGCCTTTTGCTCACATGTTCTTTCC
TGCGTTATCCCCTGATTCTGTGGATAACCGTATTACCGCCTTTGAGTGAGCTGATACCGCTCGCCGCAGC
CGAACGACCGAGCGCAGCGAGTCAGTGAGCGAGGAAGCGGAAGGCGAGAGTAGGGAACTGCCAGGCATCA
AACTAAGCAGAAGGCCCCTGACGGATGGCCTTTTTGCGTTTCTACAAACTCTTTCTGTGTTGTAAAACGA
CGGCCAGTCTTAAGCTCGGGCCCCCTGGGCGGTTCTGATAACGAGTAATCGTTAATCCGCAAATAACGTA
AAAACCCGCTTCGGCGGGTTTTTTTATGGGGGGAGTTTAGGGAAAGAGCATTTGTCAGAATATTTAAGGG
CGCCTGTCACTTTGCTTGATATATGAGAATTATTTAACCTTATAAATGAGAAAAAAGCAACGCACTTTAA
ATAAGATACGTTGCTTTTTCGATTGATGAACACCTATAATTAAACTATTCATCTATTATTTATGATTTTT
TGTATATACAATATTTCTAGTTTGTTAAAGAGAATTAAGAAAATAAATCTCGAAAATAATAAAGGGAAAA
TCAGTTTTTGATATCAAAATTATACATGTCAACGATAATACAAAATATAATACAAACTATAAGATGTTAT
CAGTATTTATTATCATTTAGAATAAATTTTGTGTCGCCCTTAATTGTGAGCGGATAACAATTACGAGCTT
CATGCACAGTGGCGTTGACTCAATATTGGCCATTAGCCATATTATTCATTGGTTATATAGCATAAATCAA
TATTGGCTATTGGCCATTGCATACGTTGTATCTATATCATAATATGTACATTTATATTGGCTCATGTCCA
ATATGACCGCCATGTTGGCATTGATTATTGACTAGTTATTAATAGTAATCAATTACGGGGTCATTAGTTC
ATAGCCCATATATGGAGTTCCGCGTTACATAACTTACGGTAAATGGCCCGCCTGGCTGACCGCCCAACGA
CCCCCGCCCATTGACGTCAATAATGACGTATGTTCCCATAGTAACGCCAATAGGGACTTTCCATTGACGT
CAATGGGTGGAGTATTTACGGTAAACTGCCCACTTGGCAGTACATCAAGTGTATCATATGCCAAGTACGC
CCCCTATTGACGTCAATGACGGTAAATGGCCCGCCTGGCATTATGCCCAGTACATGACCTTATGGGACTT
TCCTACTTGGCAGTACATCTACGTATTAGTCATCGCTATTACCATGGTGATGCGGTTTTGGCAGTACATC
AATGGGCGTGGATAGCGGTTTGACTCACGGGGATTTCCAAGTCTCCACCCCATTGACGTCAATGGGAGTT
TGTTTTGGCACCAAAATCAACGGGACTTTCCAAAATGTCGTAACAACTCCGCCCCATTGACGCAAATGGG
CGGTAGGCGTGTACGGTGGGAGGTCTATATAAGCAGAGCTCGTTTAGTGAACCGTCAGATCGCCTGGAGA
CGCCATCCACGCTGTTTTGACCTCCATAGAAGACACCGGGACCGATCCAGCCTCCGCGGCCGGGAACGGT
GCATTGGAACGCGGATTCCCCGTGCCAAGAGTGACGTAAGTACCGCCTATAGAGTCTATAGGCCCACCCC
CTTGGCTTCGTTAGAACGCGGCTACAATTAATACATAACCTTATGTATCATACACATACGATTTAGGTGA
CACTATAGAATAACATCCACTTTGCCTTTCTCTCCACAGGTGTCCACTCCCAGGTCCAACTGCACCTCGG
TTCTATCGAAAACGCGCCTGCTAGCGCCACCATGAAGACCATCATTGCCCTGAGCTACATCTTCTGCCTG
GTGTTCGCTGCGGCCGCCTCTCAACTTAGAGCACAAGGCGAAGCCTGCGTGCAGTTCCAGGCTCTGAAGG
GACAAGAGTTCGCCCCTAGCCACCAGCAAGTGTATGCCCCTCTTAGAGCCGACGGCGACAAACCTAGAGC
ACACCTGACAGTTGTGCGGCAGACCCCTACACAGCACTTCAAGAATCAGTTCCCCGCTCTGCACTGGGAG
CATGAGCTGGGACTCGCCTTCACCAAGAACCGGATGAACTACACCAACAAGTTTCTGCTGATCCCCGAGA
GCGGCGACTACTTCATCTACAGCCAAGTGACCTTCCGGGGCATGACCAGCGAGTGCTCTGAAATTAGACA
GGCCGGCAGACCTAACAAGCCCGACAGCATCACCGTGGTCATCACCAAAGTGACCGACAGCTACCCCGAG
CCAACACAGCTGCTGATGGGCACCAAGTCTGTGTGCGAAGTGGGCAGCAACTGGTTCCAGCCTATCTACC
TGGGAGCCATGTTCAGCCTGCAAGAGGGCGACAAGCTGATGGTCAACGTGTCCGACATCAGCCTGGTGGA
TTACACCAAAGAGGACAAGACCTTCTTCGGCGCCTTCCTGCTTGGCGCGCCGGAAGATCAAGTTGATCCA
AGATTGATTGATGGCAAGGGCGGATCTCTGGAGGTGCTGTTCCAGGGACCAGGCGGAAGCGGCAATCCCG
GCGGCGATCTGGCCCCCCAGATGCTGCGCGAGCTGCAGGAGACCAATGCCGCCCTGCAGGACGTGCGCGA
GCTGCTGCGCCACCGCGTGAAGGAGATCACCTTCCTGAAGAACACCGTGATGGAGTGCGACGCCTGCGGT
ATGCAGCCCTCTAGAGGCTCCGGCTCCATCATCCCAGTTGAGGAGGAGAACCCGGACTTCTGGAACCGCG
AGGCAGCCGAGGCCCTGGGTGCCGCCAAGAAGCTGCAGCCTGCACAGACAGCCGCCAAGAACCTCATCAT
CTTCCTGGGCGATGGGATGGGGGTGTCTACGGTGACAGCTGCCAGGATCCTAAAAGGGCAGAAGAAGGAC
AAACTGGGGCCTGAGATACCCCTGGCCATGGACCGCTTCCCATATGTGGCTCTGTCCAAGACATACAATG
TAGACAAACATGTGCCAGACAGTGGAGCCACAGCCACGGCCTACCTGTGCGGGGTCAAGGGCAACTTCCA
GACCATTGGCTTGAGTGCAGCCGCCCGCTTTAACCAGTGCAACACGACACGCGGCAACGAGGTCATCTCC
GTGATGAATCGGGCCAAGAAAGCAGGGAAGTCAGTGGGAGTGGTAACCACCACACGAGTGCAGCACGCCT
CGCCAGCCGGCACCTACGCCCACACGGTGAACCGCAACTGGTACTCGGACGCCGACGTGCCTGCCTCGGC
CCGCCAGGAGGGGTGCCAGGACATCGCTACGCAGCTCATCTCCAACATGGACATTGACGTGATCCTAGGT
GGAGGCCGAAAGTACATGTTTCGCATGGGAACCCCAGACCCTGAGTACCCAGATGACTACAGCCAAGGTG
GGACCAGGCTGGACGGGAAGAATCTGGTGCAGGAATGGCTGGCGAAGCGCCAGGGTGCCCGGTATGTGTG
GAACCGCACTGAGCTCATGCAGGCTTCCCTGGACCCGTCTGTGACCCATCTCATGGGTCTCTTTGAGCCT
GGAGACATGAAATACGAGATCCACCGAGACTCCACACTGGACCCCTCCCTGATGGAGATGACAGAGGCTG
CCCTGCGCCTGCTGAGCAGGAACCCCCGCGGCTTCTTCCTCTTCGTGGAGGGTGGTCGCATCGACCATGG
TCATCATGAAAGCAGGGCTTACCGGGCACTGACTGAGACGATCATGTTCGACGACGCCATTGAGAGGGCG
GGCCAGCTCACCAGCGAGGAGGACACGCTGAGCCTCGTCACTGCCGACCACTCCCACGTCTTCTCCTTCG
GAGGCTACCCCCTGCGAGGGAGCTCCATCTTCGGGCTGGCCCCTGGCAAGGCCCGGGACAGGAAGGCCTA
CACGGTCCTCCTATACGGAAACGGTCCAGGCTATGTGCTCAAGGACGGCGCCCGGCCGGATGTTACCGAG
AGCGAGAGCGGGAGCCCCGAGTATCGGCAGCAGTCAGCAGTGCCCCTGGACGAAGAGACCCACGCAGGCG
AGGACGTGGCGGTGTTCGCGCGCGGCCCGCAGGCGCACCTGGTTCACGGCGTGCAGGAGCAGACCTTCAT
AGCGCACGTCATGGCCTTCGCCGCCTGCCTGGAGCCCTACACCGCCTGCGACCTGGCGCCCCCCGCCGGC
ACCACCGACGCCGCGCACCCGGGTGGCGGAGGACTGAACGACATCTTCGAGGCTCAGAAAATCGAATGGC
ACGAACATCACCATCACCATCACCATCACCATTAAGGCCGGCCTGTAGTCACTGGCACAACGCGTTACCC
GGTAAGCCAATCGGGTATACACGGTCGTCATACTGCAGACAGGGTTCTTCTACTTTGCAAGATAGTCTTG
AGTAGTAAAATAAATAGATAGAGAAAATCAGCCTCGACTGTGCCTTCTAGTTGCCAGCCATCTGTTGTTT
GCCCCTCCCCCGTGCCTTCCTTGACCCTGGAAGGTGCCACTCCCACTGTCCTTTCCTAATAAAATGAGGA
AATTGCATCACAACACTCAACCCTATCTCGGTCTATTCTTTTGATTTATAAGGGATTTTGCCGATTTCGG
CCTATTGGTTAAAAAATGAGCTGATTTAACAAAAATTTAACGCGAATTAATTCTGTGGAATGTGTGTCAG
TTAGGGTGTGGAAAGTCCCCAGGCTCCCCAGCAGGCAGAAGTATGCAAAGCATGCATCTCAATTAGTCAG
CAACCAGGTGTGGAAAGTCCCCAGGCTCCCCAGCAGGCAGAAGTATGCAAAGCATGCATCTCAATTAGTC
AGCAACCATAGTCCCGCCCCTAACTCCGCCCATCCCGCCCCTAACTCCGCCCAGTTCCGCCCATTCTCCG
CCCCATGGCTGACTAATTTTTTTTATTTATGCAGAGGCCGAGGCCGCCTCTGCCTCTGAGCTATTCCAGA
AGTAGTGAGGAGGCTTTTTTGGAGGCCTAGGCTTTTGCAAAAAGCTCCCGGGAGCTTGTATATCCATTTT
CGGATCTGATCAGCACGTGTTGACAATTAATCATCGGCATAGTATATCGGCATAGTATAATACGACAAGG
TGAGGAACTAAACCATGACCGAGTACAAGCCCACGGTGCGCCTCGCCACCCGCGACGACGTCCCCAGGGC
CGTACGCACCCTCGCCGCCGCGTTCGCCGACTACCCCGCCACGCGCCACACCGTCGATCCGGACCGCCAC
ATCGAGCGGGTCACCGAGCTGCAAGAACTCTTCCTCACGCGCGTCGGGCTCGACATCGGCAAGGTGTGGG
TCGCGGACGACGGCGCCGCGGTGGCGGTCTGGACCACGCCGGAGAGCGTCGAAGCGGGGGCGGTGTTCGC
CGAGATCGGCCCGCGCATGGCCGAGTTGAGCGGTTCCCGGCTGGCCGCGCAGCAACAGATGGAAGGCCTC
CTGGCGCCGCACCGGCCCAAGGAGCCCGCGTGGTTCCTGGCCACCGTCGGCGTCTCGCCCGACCACCAGG
GCAAGGGTCTGGGCAGCGCCGTCGTGCTCCCCGGAGTGGAGGCGGCCGAGCGCGCCGGGGTGCCCGCCTT
CCTGGAGACATCCGCGCCCCGCAACCTCCCCTTCTACGAGCGGCTCGGCTTCACCGTCACCGCCGACGTC
GAGGTGCCCGAAGGACCGCGCACCTGGTGCATGACCCGCAAGCCCGGTGCCTGACACGTGCTACGAGATT
TCGATTCCACCGCCGCCTTCTATGAAAGGTTGGGCTTCGGAATCGTTTTCCGGGACGCCGGCTGGATGAT
CCTCCAGCGCGGGGATCTCATGCTGGAGTTCTTCGCCCACCCCAACTTGTTTATTGCAGCTTATAATGGT
TACAAATAAAGCAATAGCATCACAAATTTCACAAATAAAGCATTTTTTTCACTGCATTCTAGTTGTGGTT
TGTCCAAACTCATCAATGTATCTTATCATGTCTGTATACCGTCGACCTCTAGCTAGAGCTTGGCGTAATC
ATGGTCATTACCAATGCTTAATCAGTGAGGCACCTATCTCAGCGATCTGTCTATTTCGTTCATCCATAGT
TGCCTGACTCCCCGTCGTGTAGATAACTACGATACGGGAGGGCTTACCATCTGGCCCCAGCGCTGCGATG
ATACCGCGAGAACCACGCTCACCGGCTCCGGATTTATCAGCAATAAACCAGCCAGCCGGAAGGGCCGAGC
GCAGAAGTGGTCCTGCAACTTTATCCGCCTCCATCCAGTCTATTAATTGTTGCCGGGAAGCTAGAGTAAG
TAGTTCGCCAGTTAATAGTTTGCGCAACGTTGTTGCCATCGCTACAGGCATCGTGGTGTCACGCTCGTCG
TTTGGTATGGCTTCATTCAGCTCCGGTTCCCAACGATCAAGGCGAGTTACATGATCCCCCATGTTGTGCA
AAAAAGCGGTTAGCTCCTTCGGTCCTCCGATCGTTGTCAGAAGTAAGTTGGCCGCAGTGTTATCACTCAT
GGTTATGGCAGCACTGCATAATTCTCTTACTGTCATGCCATCCGTAAGATGCTTTTCTGTGACTGGTGAG
TACTCAACCAAGTCATTCTGAGAATAGTGTATGCGGCGACCGAGTTGCTCTTGCCCGGCGTCAATACGGG
ATAATACCGCGCCACATAGCAGAACTTTAAAAGTGCTCATCATTGGAAAACGTTCTTCGGGGCGAAAACT
CTCAAGGATCTTACCGCTGTTGAGATCCAGTTCGATGTAACCCACTCGTGCACCCAACTGATCTTCAGCA
TCTTTTACTTTCACCAGCGTTTCTGGGTGAGCAAAAACAGGAAGGCAAAATGCCGCAAAAAAGGGAATAA
GGGCGACACGGAAATGTTGAATACTCATATTCTTCCTT
