>Addgene plasmid #157169 | pD649-HAsp-TNFSF15-COMP5AP-AviTag-9xHis | depositor partial sequence | sequence record 303448 | insert (extracellular domain)
TCTCAACTTAGAGCACAAGGCGAAGCCTGCGTGCAGTTCCAGGCTCTGAAGGGACAAGAGTTCGCCCCTA
GCCACCAGCAAGTGTATGCCCCTCTTAGAGCCGACGGCGACAAACCTAGAGCACACCTGACAGTTGTGCG
GCAGACCCCTACACAGCACTTCAAGAATCAGTTCCCCGCTCTGCACTGGGAGCATGAGCTGGGACTCGCC
TTCACCAAGAACCGGATGAACTACACCAACAAGTTTCTGCTGATCCCCGAGAGCGGCGACTACTTCATCT
ACAGCCAAGTGACCTTCCGGGGCATGACCAGCGAGTGCTCTGAAATTAGACAGGCCGGCAGACCTAACAA
GCCCGACAGCATCACCGTGGTCATCACCAAAGTGACCGACAGCTACCCCGAGCCAACACAGCTGCTGATG
GGCACCAAGTCTGTGTGCGAAGTGGGCAGCAACTGGTTCCAGCCTATCTACCTGGGAGCCATGTTCAGCC
TGCAAGAGGGCGACAAGCTGATGGTCAACGTGTCCGACATCAGCCTGGTGGATTACACCAAAGAGGACAA
GACCTTCTTCGGCGCCTTCCTGCTT
